Addgene plasmid #45509: Tol2 Krt4 Src (YF)-uniRapR-cerulean
Purpose: Zebrafish transgenesis with constitutively active Src kinase (YF mutant) fused to uniRapR, which switches on activity in the presence of rapamycin. mCerulean for fluorescence visualization.
Depositing lab: Klaus Hahn & Anna Huttenlocher. Depositing organization: University of Wisconsin, Madison. Publication: Rational design of a ligand-controlled protein conformational switch. Dagliyan O, Shirvanyants D, Karginov AV, Ding F, Fee L, Chandrasekaran SN, Freisinger CM, Smolen GA, Huttenlocher A, Hahn KM, Dokholyan NV. Proc Natl Acad Sci U S A. 2013 Apr 23;110(17):6800-4. doi: 10.1073/pnas.1218319110. Epub 2013 Apr 8. PubMed 23569285.
Backbone
  Vector backbone: pT2KHspGGFF (Asakawa K, Kawakami K. Dev Growth Differ. 2008)
  Backbone size w/o insert (bp): 9773
  Total vector size (bp): 13668
  Modifications to backbone: T2:Krt4: Src-iFKB-cpFRB-Cer-Myc was constructed by first removing the heat shock promoter from pT2KHspGGFF (Asakawa K, Kawakami K. Dev Growth Differ. 2008) via a ApaI/NcoI digest and replacing it with a ApaI/NcoI fragment containing the Krt4 promoter (Ju B et al. Dev Genet. 1999, Gong et al. 2002. Dev Dyn, genebank GenBank: AF440690.1) which was amplified with (Apa-Krt4 GATGGGCCCCTACAGTAAAGCTTCTCCACAATGTCCCG and NcoI-Krt4 CTACCATGGCTCTGCGTGTCTCTCAGCAGC). Next the GFP-Gal4 fragment was removed with a NcoI/SmaI digest and replaced with the cassette containing Src-iFKB-cpFRB-Cer-Myc which had been removed from PUse via a NcoI/SnaI digest. The final T2:Krt4: Src-iFKB-cpFRB-Cer-Myc contains the Krt4 promoter, the Src-iFKB-cpFRB-Cer-Myc cassette and the polyA signal between Tol2 sequences.
  Vector type: zebrafish expression
Growth in bacteria
  Bacterial resistance: Ampicillin, 100 μg/mL
  Growth temperature: 37°C
  Growth strain: DH5alpha
  Copy number: Unknown
Gene/Insert
  Gene/Insert name: Src (YF)-uniRapR-cerulean
  Insert size (bp): 2988
  Mutation: Y732F
  Promoter: krt4
  Tag / fusion protein: cerulean (C terminal on insert)
  Cloning method: Restriction Enzyme; 5′ cloning site NcoI (not destroyed); 3′ cloning site Snab1 (destroyed during cloning)
  Sequencing primers: 5′ CAAGGGTTGCCATCAAAACT; 3′ AAGTCGTGCTGCTTCATGTG
Terms and licenses: Academic/Nonprofit Terms; Industry Terms: Not Available to Industry
Depositor comments: Please note that Addgene's sequencing results differ from the full plasmid sequence information from the depositing laboratory at bp# 3150, 3188, 3193, 3199, 3211, 3227, 3307, 5577 & 5578. These differences are not a concern for the function of the plasmid according to the depositing laboratory.
How to cite: Tol2 Krt4 Src (YF)-uniRapR-cerulean was a gift from Klaus Hahn & Anna Huttenlocher (Addgene plasmid # 45509 ; http://n2t.net/addgene:45509 ; RRID:Addgene_45509)
