[The description below was written by a language model from this plasmid's Addgene catalogue record.]
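Description:
Tol2 Krt4 Src (YF)-uniRapR-cerulean is a zebrafish transgenesis and expression plasmid of about 13.7 kb, built on the Tol2 transposon vector pT2KHspGGFF. It is propagated in E. coli under ampicillin selection; the record does not state the replication origin or copy number. In making it, the backbone's heat shock promoter was replaced with a fragment carrying the zebrafish krt4 (keratin 4) promoter, and the original GFP-Gal4 segment was replaced with the Src cassette. The final arrangement places the krt4 promoter, the coding cassette and a polyA signal between Tol2 sequences. These Tol2 ends allow the intervening DNA to be integrated into the genome when Tol2 transposase is supplied, which is the standard route to stable or mosaic transgenic fish.

The roughly 3 kb insert encodes Src kinase carrying a tyrosine-to-phenylalanine substitution (listed as Y732F in the fusion's numbering), described as the constitutively active YF mutant. Src is combined with uniRapR, a single-chain rapamycin-responsive switch described in the cloning notes as iFKB-cpFRB. This makes kinase activity dependent on ligand, so that it is turned on when rapamycin is present. mCerulean is fused at the C terminus for fluorescence visualisation, and the cloning notes also name a Myc tag in the cassette.

The construct is intended for rapamycin-inducible control of Src activity in krt4-expressing tissue of living zebrafish, with expressing cells identifiable by cyan fluorescence. The depositor notes a few single-base differences between repository sequencing and the submitted full sequence, reported as not affecting function.
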