>Addgene plasmid #45509 | Tol2 Krt4 Src (YF)-uniRapR-cerulean | depositor partial sequence | sequence record 63603 | Primer (AACATTTATCTTACCACTTTCTCT) located 3' in krt promoter  covers NheI site and the first 380 bp of Src (YF)-uniRapR-cer
GAGCCATGGTGATGCGGTTTTGGCAGTACATCAATGGGCGTGGATAGCGGTTTGACTCACGGGGATTTCC
AAGTCTCCACCCCATTGACGTCAATGGGAGTTTGTTTTGGCACCAAAATCAACGGGACTTTCCAAAATGT
CGTAACAACTCCGCCCCATTGACGCAAATGGGCGGTAGGCGTGTACGGTGGGAGGTCTATATAAGCAGAG
CTCTCTGGCTAACTAGAGAACCCACTGCTTACTGGCTTATCGAAATTAATACGACTCACTATAGGGAGAC
CCAAGCTGGCTAGCGTTTAAACGGGCCCTCTAGACTCGAGCGGCCGCCACTGTGCTGGATCATGGGCAGC
AACAAGAGCAAGCCCAAGGACGCCAGCCAGCGGCGCCGCAGCCTGGAGCCCTCGGAAAACGTGCACGGGG
CAGGGGGCGCCTTCCCGGCCTCACAGACACCGAGCAAGCCCGCCTCCGCCGACGGCCACCGCGGGCCCAG
CGCCGCCTTCGTGCCGCCCGCGGCCGAGCCCAAGCTCTTCGGAGGCTTCAACTCCTCGGACACCGTCACC
TCCCCGCAGAGGGCGGGGCCTCTGGCAGGTGGGGTGACCACCTTTGTGGCCCTCTATGACTATGAGTCAC
GGACAGAGACTGACCTGTCCTTCAAGAAAGGGGAGCGGCTGCAGATTGTTAACAACACGGAGGGAGACTG
GTGGGCTGGCACACTCGCTGAGCACGGGACAGACCGGTTACATCCCCCAGCAACTATGTGGCGCCCCTCC
GACTCCATCCAGGGC
