>Addgene plasmid #45509 | Tol2 Krt4 Src (YF)-uniRapR-cerulean | depositor partial sequence | sequence record 63604 | primer (cttcctcgtgagggagagtg) covers 629-1413 bp of Src (YF)-uniRapR-cer
CAGCGGCGGTTTCTACATCACCTCCCGCACCCAGATTCAACAGCCTGCAGCAGCTCGTGGCTTACTACTC
CAAACATGCTGATGGCCTGTGTCACCGCCTCACTACCGTATGTCCCACATCCAAGCCTCAGACCCAGGGA
TTGGCCAAGGATGCGTGGGAGATCCCCCGGGAGTCCCTGCGGCTGGAGGTCAAGCTGGGCCAGGGTTGCT
TCGGAGAGGTGTGGATGGGGACCTGGAACGGACCAGGTACCTGCGTGGTGCACTACACCGGGATGCTTGA
AGATGGAAAGAAATTTGATTCCTCCCGGGACAGAAACAAGCCCTTTAAGTTTATGCTAGGCAAGCAGGAG
GTGATCCGAGGCTGGGAAGAAGGGGTTGCCCAGATGAGTGTGGGTCAGAGAGCCAAACTGACTATATCTC
CAGATTATGCCTATGGTGCCACTGGGCACGGTTCGGGCTCCGGATCAGGCGTCAAGGACCTCCTCCAAGC
CTGGGACCTCTATTATCATGTGTTCCGACGAATCTCAGGTCCTCCAGGACCTGGATCAGGTCTCTGGCAT
GAGATGTGGCATGAAGGCCTGGAAGAGGCATCTCGTTTGTACTTTGGGGAAAGGAACGTGAAAGGCATGT
TTGAGGTGCTGGAGCCCTTGCATGCTATGATGGAACGGGGCCCCCAGACTCTGAAGGAAACATCCTTTAA
TCAGGCCTATGGTCGAGATTTAATGGAGGCCCAAGAGTGGTGCAGGAAGTACATGAAATCAGGGTCATCA
GGGGGCTCCGGATCAGGCATCATCCCA
