>Addgene plasmid #45509 | Tol2 Krt4 Src (YF)-uniRapR-cerulean | depositor partial sequence | sequence record 63606 | krt4 promoter
GGGCCCCTACAGTAAAGCTTCTCCACAATGTCCCGGAGATCCAGCCCGGACATGCATTTTCTTGCCTTTC
CTTCCCTTCTACTTTTGACGTCCTTTTAAGAGCTTGTGCATGAAAGCAGATTTGGAGCTGATTACTCATC
TCAAACACCCATACAAAGGGATGATTGCCGTACCATGATCTCACACCTTTCACACCTGGTTTATACTATG
ATAGTTGTAGACGATTGCGTAATGCTATTAAATGCCCATCAGTGCTGGCTGTGACACCCAACTGCTGCCA
TTTCGTGTTGACTTGCACGAGAAATGAGAAATTGTCTGACTATGCAGGGTGTACTATGCGTGGGAACATT
TATCAGTGGTCATTAAATACTATAGTTTACAGTTAGACCAAAGTGTGCTGTATTTTTGTGTCAGCTTAGC
TGCAGTTTTTGTGTGTGAAGTAACAAATGACAAATACTCAAACTATTGTAATTAAGTAGTTTTTCTCAGA
AATTGTAATTTACTAAGTAGTTTAAAAATGTGTACTTTTACTTTCCCTTGAGTACATTTTTAGTGCAGTA
TTGGTACTTTTATTTCACTTCCTTCCTTCAACCTGCAGTCACTACTTTATTTATTCTTGTCTATGTGGAT
TAGACAAATCAGTCCTGTGATTCCTGTCCAATCAAATTGCACATAGAAGGTAAATCACATCATAATGAAC
TACCTTAAGACATGGGCCATTTATAATTGCAGCAAACTGTTTGCCAGCATTAAAAGAAGATGTCAAAAAT
ATTTACACGCATTAACCCAGAGACTGCTTAGATGCATGTCACTGATGAGAAGATGATGGATGTTTACTGT
ATGATGACCGAAATAACTTTAAACGCACACAAGACGGCACAAGACGTCAACATGGCGTTAGGTTGACGTT
GTACCCCAACGCAGTGGGGACGTTGCATTTTGTTTAGAAATGAAAATTAGGTTGACGTCAGAACTCAACG
TCAGGTCGATGTCAATGTTCAACATCCAATCTAAAATCATATATCAATGTCTAATGATGTTACAGCTTGA
TGTTATGCGGATGTTACCCCTATGACGTCTATCAGACGTTGGATTATGGTTGCCATACCTGATGAATAAA
TGTCATTATTTGACGTTGGTTTAAGATGTTGGTTCGACATTGGATTTTGGTCGCTTTCCAACACAACCTA
AATCCACCAAATATTAACTTCCTATGACATCGTTATTGGACGTCAAAATAACAATATCCTTAGATGCTGG
CTAGACTTTGAATTTAGGTCACCACAACCTATATTTAACCTAATATTAACATCTTATGATGTTGTGTGCC
TGCTGGGCAATAACTAAATGCACTACAGAATGTTACGTTTACACACATGTAAATTACATGTAAATGCATC
AGCTTTTCACAGCATAATACTCACTACTTACTACTCTTGAGTACTTTTAAAAAAGCTACTTTTCACTCAT
ACTTTGAGTAATATTTACAACTGATACTTTTACTCGCACTACATTTTTAGGCATGTATTGATATTTTTAC
TATGATTTTTCAGTACTCTTTCCACTACTGCAGCCCTCCCCATACATAATCGTATGTTTACACATATGGT
GGAGTTTAGAGCCATAAACTACATTAGCTTTGTTAGCCGCTAGCATTACTGTGCAGAATTGTGTGTGTGC
ACATTTTCCAATATCAATACAGAAGGAAACTGTGTTCCCTGTTCCCTTGTAAATCTCAACAATGCAACTG
TTCAGCTCAGGGGGAAAAATGCCCTGCCAGATCCAAACGCTGGCAAAAGTGAATGGAAAAAAGCCTTTCA
TTAATGTGAAAGTTGCTGCGCGCCCCACCCAGATAAAAAGAGCAGAGGTTAACATGCTCTCTACGGCTGT
CCAGCCAACCAGATACTGAGGCAGAAACACACCCGCTGGCAGATGGTGAGAGCTACACTGTCTTTTTCAG
AGTTTCTACTGGAATGCCTGTCCTCAAGTCTCAAGCCTCTCCTTGCATTTTCTCATTCCACCTGGGGCAA
AGCCCCAGGCTGGGTGTGACAACATTTATCTTACCACTTTCTCTCTGTACCTGTCTAACAGGTAGGGTGT
GTGTGAGAGTGCGTATGTGTGCAAGTGTGTGTGTGTGTGAGAGCAGTCAGCTCCACCCTCTCAAGAGTGT
GTATAAAATTGGTCAGCCAGCTGCTGAGAGACACGCAGAGCCATG
