>Addgene plasmid #45509 | Tol2 Krt4 Src (YF)-uniRapR-cerulean | depositor partial sequence | sequence record 63607 | Src (YF)-uniRapR-cerulean
ATGGGCAGCAACAAGAGCAAGCCCAAGGACGCCAGCCAGCGGCGCCGCAGCCTGGAGCCCTCGGAAAACG
TGCACGGGGCAGGGGGCGCCTTCCCGGCCTCACAGACACCGAGCAAGCCCGCCTCCGCCGACGGCCACCG
CGGGCCCAGCGCCGCCTTCGTGCCGCCCGCGGCCGAGCCCAAGCTCTTCGGAGGCTTCAACTCCTCGGAC
ACCGTCACCTCCCCGCAGAGGGCGGGGCCTCTGGCAGGTGGGGTGACCACCTTTGTGGCCCTCTATGACT
ATGAGTCACGGACAGAGACTGACCTGTCCTTCAAGAAAGGGGAGCGGCTGCAGATTGTTAACAACACGGA
GGGAGACTGGTGGCTGGCACACTCGCTGAGCACGGGACAGACCGGTTACATCCCCAGCAACTATGTGGCG
CCCTCCGACTCCATCCAGGCTGAGGAGTGGTACTTTGGCAAGATCACTAGACGGGAATCAGAGCGGCTGC
TGCTCAACGCCGAGAACCCGAGAGGGACCTTCCTCGTGAGGGAGAGTGAGACCACAAAAGGTGCCTACTG
CCTCTCTGTATCCGACTTCGACAATGCCAAGGGCCTAAATGTGAAACACTACAAGATCCGCAAGCTGGAC
AGCGGCGGTTTCTACATCACCTCCCGCACCCAGTTCAACAGCCTGCAGCAGCTCGTGGCTTACTACTCCA
AACATGCTGATGGCCTGTGTCACCGCCTCACTACCGTATGTCCCACATCCAAGCCTCAGACCCAGGGATT
GGCCAAGGATGCGTGGGAGATCCCCCGGGAGTCCCTGCGGCTGGAGGTCAAGCTGGGCCAGGGTTGCTTC
GGAGAGGTGTGGATGGGGACCTGGAACGGACCAGGTACCTGCGTGGTGCACTACACCGGGATGCTTGAAG
ATGGAAAGAAATTTGATTCCTCCCGGGACAGAAACAAGCCCTTTAAGTTTATGCTAGGCAAGCAGGAGGT
GATCCGAGGCTGGGAAGAAGGGGTTGCCCAGATGAGTGTGGGTCAGAGAGCCAAACTGACTATATCTCCA
GATTATGCCTATGGTGCCACTGGGCACGGTTCGGGCTCCGGATCAGGCGTCAAGGACCTCCTCCAAGCCT
GGGACCTCTATTATCATGTGTTCCGACGAATCTCAGGTCCTCCAGGACCTGGATCAGGTCTCTGGCATGA
GATGTGGCATGAAGGCCTGGAAGAGGCATCTCGTTTGTACTTTGGGGAAAGGAACGTGAAAGGCATGTTT
GAGGTGCTGGAGCCCTTGCATGCTATGATGGAACGGGGCCCCCAGACTCTGAAGGAAACATCCTTTAATC
AGGCCTATGGTCGAGATTTAATGGAGGCCCAAGAGTGGTGCAGGAAGTACATGAAATCAGGGTCATCAGG
GGGCTCCGGATCAGGCATCATCCCACCACATGCCACTCTCGTCTTCGATGTGGAGCTTCTAAAACTGGAA
NGTCCCGGAACCACAAGGGTTGCCATCAAAACTCTGAAGCCANGCACCATGTNCCCANNAGNCTTCCTGC
ANGAGGCCAANGTCATGAANAAACTGAGGCACNNAAAATTGGTGCAACTGTATCCTGGGGTNTCGGNANN
AACCATTTANATTTTGAAAAAATTAATGAACAAGGGGAATCTTCTGGNCTTTTNCAAGGGGGAAACGGGC
AAATATTTGCGGCTACCCCAGCTGGTGGACATGTCTGCTCAGATCGCTTCAGGCATGGCCTATGTGGAGC
GGATGAACTATGTGCACCGGGACCTTCGAGCCGCCAATATCCTAGTAGGGGAGAACCTGGTGTGCAAAGT
GGCCGACTTTGGGTTGGCCCGGCTCATAGAAGACAACGAATACACAGCCCGGCAAGGTGCCAAATTCCCC
ATCAAGTGGACCGCCCCTGAAGCTGCTCTGTACGGCAGGTTCACCATCAAGTCGGATGTGTGGTCCTTTG
GGATTCTGCTGACCGAGCTCACCACTAAGGGAAGAGTGCCCTATCCTGGGATGGTGAACCGTGAGGTTCT
GGACCAGGTGGAGCGGGGCTACCGGATGCCTTGTCCCCCCGAGTGCCCCGAGTCCCTGCATGACCTTATG
TGCCAGTGCTGGCGGAAGGAGCCCGAGGAGCGGCCCACCTTCGAGTACCTGCAGGCCTTCCTGGAAGACT
ACTTTACGTCCACTGAGCCACAGTTCCAGCCCGGGGAGAACCTAGGCGGACCAGGAATGGTGAGCAAGGG
CGAGGAGCTGTTCACCGGGGTGGTGCCCATCCTGGTCGAGCTGGACGGCGACGTAAACGGCCACAAGTTC
AGCGTGTCCGGCGAGGGCGAAGGCGATGCCACCTACGGCAAGCTGACCCTGAAGTTCATCTGCACCACCG
GCAAGCTGCCCGTGCCCTGGCCCACCCTCGTGACCACCCTGACCTGGGGCGTGCAGTGCTTCGCCCGCTA
CCCCGACCACATGAAGCAGCACGACTTCTTCAAGTCCGCCATGCCCGAAGGCTACGTCCAGGAGCGCACC
ATCTTCTTCAAGGACGACGGCAACTACAAGACCCGCGCCGAGGTGAAGTTCGAGGGCGACACCCTGGTGA
ACCGCATCGAGCTGAAGGGCATCGACTTCAAGGAGGACGGCAACATCCTGGGGCACAAGCTGGAGTACAA
CGCCATCAGCGACAACGTCTATATCACCGCCGACAAGCAGAAGAACGGCATCAAGGCCAACTTCAAGATC
CGCCACAACATCGAGGACGGCAGCGTGCAGCTCGCCGACCACTACCAGCAGAACACCCCCATCGGCGACG
GCCCCGTGCTGCTGCCCGACAACCACTACCTGAGCACCCAGTCCAAGCTGAGCAAAGACCCCAACGAGAA
GCGCGATCACATGGTCCTGCTGGAGTTCGTGACCGCCGCCGGGATCACTCTCGGCATGGACGAGCTGTAC
AAGTCCGGAAGCGGGGAGCAGAAGCTGATCTCCGAGGAGGACCTGTGA
