>Addgene plasmid #45509 | Tol2 Krt4 Src (YF)-uniRapR-cerulean | addgene partial sequence | sequence record 66900 | EBV-rev 5'-GTGGTTTGTCCAAACTCATC-3'
TAATACGACTCACTATAGTTCTAGAGTCGACTGCAGAATTCTGCAGATCATGGCAGGCATGGGACAGTCA
CTGTACCAGCCTCCACCTGTCCTTCCAGGCTGCCCCATCCCTGAAGCCCTTCCATGCTCCAAAAGGGGCA
TTGCCGAGGCAACGCAGCCCCAGAGAGAGGATGAAGGGAGGCAGGTGCATCGGAGGCAACACCCGGAAGC
CTAGAGGTGACAGTTCTGCGCACACAGTCCCTATAGGTTCTCCCCGGGCTGGTACTGTGGCTCTAGAGGT
GACAGTTCTGCGCACACAGTCCTCACAGGTCCTCCTCGGAGATCAGCTTCTGCTCCCCGCTTCCGGACTT
GTACAGCTCGTCCATGCCGAGAGTGATCCCGGCGGCGGTCACGAACTCCAGCAGGACCATGTGATCGCGC
TTCTCGTTGGGGTCTTTGCTCAGCTTGGACTGGGTGCTCAGGTAGTGGTTGTCGGGCAGCAGCACGGGGC
CGTCGCCGATGGGGGTGTTCTGCTGGTAGTGGTCGGCGAGCTGCACGCTGCCGTCCTCGATGTTGTGGCG
GATCTTGAAGTTGGCCTTGATGCCGTTCTTCTGCTTGTCGGCGGTGATATAGACGTTGTCGCTGATGGCG
TTGTACTCCAGCTTGTGCCCCAGGATGTTGCCGTCCTCCTTGAAGTCGATGCCCTTCAGCTCGATGCGGT
TCACCAGGGTGTCGCCCTCGAACTTCACCTCGGCGCGGGTCTTGTAGTTGCCGTCGTCCTTGAAGAAGAT
GGTGCGCTCCTGGACGTAGCCTTCGGGCATGGCGGA
