>Addgene plasmid #45509 | Tol2 Krt4 Src (YF)-uniRapR-cerulean | addgene partial sequence | sequence record 66912 | Tol2trans-5 5'-ccaggtcattgcacaacaccag-3'
AAGACGTGAATATCTGTTCAGACACCCATATCCACTCTGTTCCACACAGGTCAGAGGTTTGTCCAGGAGT
TCTTGACAGAGGTGTAAAAAGTACTCAAAAATTTTACTCAAGTGAAAGTACAAGTACTTAGGGAAAATTT
TACTCAATTAAAAGTAAAAGTATCTGGCTAGAATCTTACTTGAGTAAAAGTAAAAAAGTACTCCATTAAA
ATTGTACTTGAGTATTAAGGAAGTAAAAGTAAAAGCAAGAAAGAAAACTAGAGATTCTTGTTTAAGCTTT
TAATCTCAAAAAACATTAAATGAAATGCATACAAGGTTTTATCCTGCTTTAGAACTGTTTGTATTTAATT
ATCAAACTATAAGACAGACAATCTAATGCCAGTACACGCTACTCAAAGTTGTAAAACCTCAGATTTAACT
TCAGTAGAAGCTGATTCTCAAAATTGTTAGTGTCAAGCCTAGCTCTTTTGGGGCTGAAAAGCAATCCTGC
AGTGCTGAAAAGCCTCTCACAGGCAGCCGATGCGGGAAGAGGTGTATTAGTCTTGATAGAGAGGCTGCAA
ATAGCAGGAAACGTGAGCAGAGACTCCCTGGTGTCTGAAACACAGGCCAGATGGGCCCCTACAGTAAAGC
TTCTCCACAATGTCCCGGAGATCCAGCCCGGACATGCATTTTCTTGCCTTTCCTTCCCTTCTAAGTCTGA
CGTCCTTTTAAGAGCTTGTGCATGAAAGCAAATTTAGAGCTTATTACTCATCTTAAACACCCATACAAAG
TGATGATTGCCGTACCATGATCTCACACCTTTCACACCTGGTTTATACTATGATAGTTGTAGACGATTGC
GTAATGCTACTAAATGCCCATCAGTGCTGGCTGTGACACCCAACTGCTGCCATTTCGTG
