>Addgene plasmid #45509 | Tol2 Krt4 Src (YF)-uniRapR-cerulean | addgene partial sequence | sequence record 66967 | CMV-F 5'-CGCAAATGGGCGGTAGGCGTG-3'
ACTAGAGAACCCACTGCTTACTGGCTTATCGAAATTAATACGACTCACTATAGGGAGACCCAAGCTGGCT
AGCGTTTAAACGGGCCCTCTAGACTCGAGCGGCCGCCACTGTGCTGGATCATGGGCAGCAACAAGAGCAA
GCCCAAGGACGCCAGCCAGCGGCGCCGCAGCCTGGAGCCCTCGGAAAACGTGCACGGGGCAGGGGGCGCC
TTCCCGGCCTCACAGACACCGAGCAAGCCCGCCTCCGCCGACGGCCACCGCGGGCCCAGCGCCGCCTTCG
TGCCGCCCGCGGCCGAGCCCAAGCTCTTCGGAGGCTTCAACTCCTCGGACACCGTCACCTCCCCGCAGAG
GGCGGGGCCTCTGGCAGGTGGGGTGACCACCTTTGTGGCCCTCTATGACTATGAGTCACGGACAGAGACT
GACCTGTCCTTCAAGAAAGGGGAGCGGCTGCAGATTGTTAACAACACGGAGGGAGACTGGTGGCTGGCAC
ACTCGCTGAGCACGGGACAGACCGGTTACATCCCCAGCAACTATGTGGCGCCCTCCGACTCCATCCAGGC
TGAGGAGTGGTACTTTGGCAAGATCACTAGACGGGAATCAGAGCGGCTGCTGCTCAACGCCGAGAACCCG
AGAGGGACCTTCCTCGTGAGGGAGAGTGAGACCACAAAAGGTGCCTACTGCCTCTCTGTATCCGACTTCG
ACAATGCCAAGGGCCTAAATGTGAAACACTACAAGATCCGCAAGCTGGACAGCGGCGGTTTCTACATCAC
CTCCCGCACCCAGTTCAACAGCCTGCAGCAGCTCGTGGCTTACTACTCCAAACATGCTGATGGCCTGTGT
CACCGCCTCACTACCGTATGTCCCACATCCAAGCCTCAGACCCAGGGATTGGCCAAGGATGCGTGGGAGA
TCCCCCGGGA
