>Addgene plasmid #45509 | Tol2 Krt4 Src (YF)-uniRapR-cerulean | addgene partial sequence | sequence record 66971 | EGFP-N 5'-CGTCGCCGTCCAGCTCGACCAG-3'
CTCGCCCTTGCTCACCATTCCTGGTCCGCCTAGGTTCTCCCCGGGCTGGAACTGTGGCTCAGTGGACGTA
AAGTAGTCTTCCAGGAAGGCCTGCAGGTACTCGAAGGTGGGCCGCTCCTCGGGCTCCTTCCGCCAGCACT
GGCACATAAGGTCATGCAGGGACTCGGGGCACTCGGGGGGACAAGGCATCCGGTAGCCCCGCTCCACCTG
GTCCAGAACCTCACGGTTCACCATCCCAGGATAGGGCACTCTTCCCTTAGTGGTGAGCTCGGTCAGCAGA
ATCCCAAAGGACCACACATCCGACTTGATGGTGAACCTGCCGTACAGAGCAGCTTCAGGGGCGGTCCACT
TGATGGGGAATTTGGCACCTTGCCGGGCTGTGTATTCGTTGTCTTCTATGAGCCGGGCCAACCCAAAGTC
GGCCACTTTGCACACCAGGTTCTCCCCTACTAGGATATTGGCGGCTCGAAGGTCCCGGTGCACATAGTTC
ATCCGCTCCACATAGGCCATGCCTGAAGCGATCTGAGCAGACATGTCCACCAGCTGGGGTAGCCGCAAAT
ATTTGCCCGTTTCCCCCTTGAGAAAGTCCAGCAGACTCCCCTTGTTCATGTACTCTGTCACAATGTAAAT
GGGTTCTTCCGACACCACAGCATACAGCTGCACCAGTTTCTCGTGCCTCAGTTTCTTCATGACTTGGGCC
TCCTGCAGGAAGGCCTCTGGGGACATGGTGCCTGGCTTCAGAGTTTTGATGGCAACCCTCGTGGTTCCGG
GACCTTCCAGTTTTAGAAGCTCCACATCGAAGACGAGAGTGGCATGTGGTGGGATGATGCCTGATCCGGA
GCCCCCTGATGACCCTGATTTCATGTACTTCCTGCACCACTCTTGGGCCTCCATTAAATCTCGACCATAG
GCCTGATTAAAGGATGTTTCCTTCAGAGTCTGGGGG
